>Addgene plasmid #61582 | pOPINK-Cezanne2 (OTU+UBA, aa 1-462) | depositor full sequence | sequence record 100369 | pOPINK-Cezanne2 (OTU+UBA, aa 1-462) sequence 7356 bps
TGGCGAATGGG
[124 nt withheld, positions 12-135]
C
[91 nt withheld, positions 137-227]
A
[49 nt withheld, positions 229-277]
CCTTTGACGTTGGAGTCCACGTTCTTT
[37 nt withheld, positions 305-341]
ACCCTATCTCGGTCTATTCTTTTGATTTATAAGGGATTTTGCCGATTTCGGCCTATTGGTTAAAAAATGA
GCTGATTTAACAAAAATTTAACGCGAATTTTAACAAAATATTAACGTTTACAATTTCAGGTGGCACTTTT
CGGGGAAATGTGCGCGGAACCCCTATTTGTTTATTTTTCTAAATACATTCAAATATGTATCCGCTCATGA
ATTAATTCTTAGAAAAACTCATCGAGCATCAAATGAAACTGCAATTTATTCATATCAGGATTATCAATAC
CATATTTTTGAAAAAGCCGTTTCTGTAATGAAGGAGAAAACTCACCGAGGCAGTTCCATAGGATGGCAAG
ATCCTGGTATCGGTCTGCGATTCCGACTCGTCCAACATCAATACAACCTATTAATTTCCCCTCGTCAAAA
ATAAGGTTATCAAGTGAGAAATCACCATGAGTGACGACTGAATCCGGTGAGAATGGCAAAAGTTTATGCA
TTTCTTTCCAGACTTGTTCAACAGGCCAGCCATTACGCTCGTCATCAAAATCACTCGCATCAACCAAACC
GTTATTCATTCGTGATTGCGCCTGAGCGAGACGAAATACGCGATCGCTGTTAAAAGGACAATTACAAACA
GGAATCGAATGCAACCGGCGCAGGAACACTGCCAGCGCATCAACAATATTTTCACCTGAATCAGGATATT
CTTCTAATACCTGGAATGCTGTTTTCCCGGGGATCGCAGTGGTGAGTAACCATGCATCATCAGGAGTACG
GATAAAATGCTTGATGGTCGGAAGAGGCATAAATTCCGTCAGCCAGTTTAGTCTGACCATCTCATCTGTA
ACATCATTGGCAACGCTACCTTTGCCATGTTTCAGAAACAACTCTGGCGCATCGGGCTTCCCATACAATC
GATAGATTGTCGCACCTGATTGCCCGACATTATCGCGAGCCCATTTATACCCATATAAATCAGCATCCAT
GTTGGAATTTAATCGCGGCCTAGAGCAAGACGTTTCCCGTTGAATATGGCTCATAACACCCCTTGTATTA
CTGTTTATGTAAGCAGACAGTTTTATTGTTCATGACCAAAATCCCTTAACGTGAGTTTTCGTTCCACTGA
GCGTCAGACCCCGTAGAAAAGATCAAAGGATCTTCTTGAGATCCTTTTTTTCTGCGCGTAATCTGCTGCT
TGCAAACAAAAAAACCACCGCTACCAGCGGTGGTTTGTTTGCCGGATCAAGAGCTACCAACTCTTTTTCC
GAAGGTAACTGGCTTCAGCAGAGCGCAGATACCAAATACTGTCCTTCTAGTGTAGCCGTAGTTAGGCCAC
CACTTCAAGAACTCTGTAGCACCGCCTACATACCTCGCTCTGCTAATCCTGTTACCAGTGGCTGCTGCCA
GTGGCGATAAGTCGTGTCTTACCGGGTTGGACTCAAGACGATAGTTACCGGATAAGGCGCAGCGGTCGGG
CTGAACGGGGGGTTCGTGCACACAGCCCAGCTTGGAGCGAACGACCTACACCGAACTGAGATACCTACAG
CGTGAGCTATGAGAAAGCGCCACGCTTCCCGAAGGGAGAAAGGCGGACAGGTATCCGGTAAGCGGCAGGG
TCGGAACAGGAGAGCGCACGAGGGAGCTTCCAGGGGGAAACGCCTGGTATCTTTATAGTCCTGTCGGGTT
TCGCCACCTCTGACTTGAGCGTCGATTTTTGTGATGCTCGTCAGGGGGGCGGAGCCTATGGAAAAACGCC
AGCAACGCGGCCTTTTTACGGTTCCTGGCCTTTTGCTGGCCTTTTGCTCACATGTTCTTTCCTGCGTTAT
CCCCTGATTCTGTGGATAACCGTATTACCGCCTTTGAGTGAGCTGATACCGCTCGCCGCAGCCGAACGAC
CGAGCGCAGCGAGTCAGTGAGCGAGGAAGCGGAAGAGCGCCTGATGCGGTATTTTCTCCTTACGCATCTG
TGCGGTATTTCACACCGCATATATGGTGCACTCTCAGTACAATCTGCTCTGATGCCGCATAGTTAAGCCA
GTATACACTCCGCTATCGCTACGTGACTGGGTCATGGCTGCGCCCCGACACCCGCCAACACCCGCTGACG
CGCCCTGACGGGCTTGTCTGCTCCCGGCATCCGCTTACAGACAAGCTGTGACCGTCTCCGGGAGCTGCAT
GTGTCAGAGGTTTTCACCGTCATCACCGAAACGCGCGAGGCAGCTGCGGTAAAGCTCATCAGCGTGGTCG
TGAAGCGATTCACAGATGTCTGCCTGTTCATCCGCGTCCAGCTCGTTGAGTTTCTCCAGAAGCGTTAATG
TCTGGCTTCTGATAAAGCGGGCCATGTTAAGGGCGGTTTTTTCCTGTTTGGTCACTGATGCCTCCGTGTA
AGGGGGATTTCTGTTCATGGGGGTAATGATACCGATGAAACGAGAGAGGATGCTCACGATACGGGTTACT
GATGATGAACATGCCCGGTTACTGGAACGTTGTGAGGGTAAACAACTGGCGGTATGGATGCGGCGGGACC
AGAGAAAAATCACTCAGGGTCAATGCCAGCGCTTCGTTAATACAGATGTAGGTGTTCCACAGGGTAGCCA
GCAGCATCCTGCGATGCAGATCCGGAACATAATGGTGCAGGGCGCTGACTTCCGCGTTTCCAGACTTTAC
GAAACACGGAAACCGAAGACCATTCATGTTGTTGCTCAGGTCGCAGACGTTTTGCAGCAGCAGTCGCTTC
ACGTTCGCTCGCGTATCGGTGATTCATTCTGCTAACCAGTAAGGCAACCCCGCCAGCCTAGCCGGGTCCT
CAACGACAGGAGCACGATCATGCGCACCCGTGGGGCCGCCATGCCGGCGATAATGGCCTGCTTCTCGCCG
AAACGTTTGGTGGCGGGACCAGTGACGAAGGCTTGAGCGAGGGCGTGCAAGATTCCGAATACCGCAAGCG
ACAGGCCGATCATCGTCGCGCTCCAGCGAAAGCGGTCCTCGCCGAAAATGACCCAGAGCGCTGCCGGCAC
CTGTCCTACGAGTTGCATGATAAAGAAGACAGTCATAAGTGCGGCGACGATAGTCATGCCCCGCGCCCAC
CGGAAGGAGCTGACTGGGTTGAAGGCTCTCAAGGGCATCGGTCGAGATCCCGGTGCCTAATGAGTGAGCT
AACTTACATTAATTGCGTTGCGCTCACTGCCCGCTTTCCAGTCGGGAAACCTGTCGTGCCAGCTGCATTA
ATGAATCGGCCAACGCGCGGGGAGAGGCGGTTTGCGTATTGGGCGCCAGGGTGGTTTTTCTTTTCACCAG
TGAGACGGGCAACAGCTGATTGCCCTTCACCGCCTGGCCCTGAGAGAGTTGCAGCAAGCGGTCCACGCTG
GTTTGCCCCAGCAGGCGAAAATCCTGTTTGATGGTGGTTAACGGCGGGATATAACATGAGCTGTCTTCGG
TATCGTCGTATCCCACTACCGAGATATCCGCACCAACGCGCAGCCCGGACTCGGTAATGGCGCGCATTGC
GCCCAGCGCCATCTGATCGTTGGCAACCAGCATCGCAGTGGGAACGATGCCCTCATTCAGCATTTGCATG
GTTTGTTGAAAACCGGACATGGCACTCCAGTCGCCTTCCCGTTCCGCTATCGGCTGAATTTGATTGCGAG
TGAGATATTTATGCCAGCCAGCCAGACGCAGACGCGCCGAGACAGAACTTAATGGGCCCGCTAACAGCGC
GATTTGCTGGTGACCCAATGCGACCAGATGCTCCACGCCCAGTCGCGTACCGTCTTCATGGGAGAAAATA
ATACTGTTGATGGGTGTCTGGTCAGAGACATCAAGAAATAACGCCGGAACATTAGTGCAGGCAGCTTCCA
CAGCAATGGCATCCTGGTCATCCAGCGGATAGTTAATGATCAGCCCACTGACGCGTTGCGCGAGAAGATT
GTGCACCGCCGCTTTACAGGCTTCGACGCCGCTTCGTTCTACCATCGACACCACCACGCTGGCACCCAGT
TGATCGGCGCGAGATTTAATCGCCGCGACAATTTGCGACGGCGCGTGCAGGGCCAGACTGGAGGTGGCAA
CGCCAATCAGCAACGACTGTTTGCCCGCCAGTTGTTGTGCCACGCGGTTGGGAATGTAATTCAGCTCCGC
CATCGCCGCTTCCACTTTTTCCCGCGTTTTCGCAGAAACGTGGCTGGCCTGGTTCACCACGCGGGAAACG
GTCTGATAAGAGACACCGGCATACTCTGCGACATCGTATAACGTTACTGGTTTCACATTCACCACCCTGA
ATTGACTCTCTTCCGGGCGCTATCATGCCATACCGCGAAAGGTTTTGCGCCATTCGATGGTGTCCGGGAT
CTCGACGCTCTCCCTTATGCGACTCCTGCATTAGGAAGCAGCCCAGTAGTAGGTTGAGGCCGTTGAGCAC
CGCCGCCGCAAGGAATGGTGCATGCAAGGAGATGGCGCCCAACAGTCCCCCGGCCACGGGGCCTGCCACC
ATACCCACGCCGAAACAAGCGCTCATGAGCCCGAAGTGGCGAGCCCGATCTTCCCCATCGGTGATGTCGG
CGATATAGGCGCCAGCAACCGCACCTGTGGCGCCGGTGATGCCGGCCACGATGCGTCCGGCGTAGAGGAT
CGAGATCTCGATCCCGCGAAATTAATACGACTCACTATAGGGGAATTGTGAGCGGATAACAATTCCCCTC
TAGAAATAATTTTGTTTAACTTTAAGAAGGAGATATACCATGGCACATCACCATCACCATCACATGTCCC
CTATACTAGGTTATTGGAAAATTAAGGGCCTTGTGCAACCCACTCGACTTCTTTTGGAATATCTTGAAGA
AAAATATGAAGAGCATTTGTATGAGCGCGATGAAGGTGATAAATGGCGAAACAAAAAGTTTGAATTGGGT
TTGGAGTTTCCCAATCTTCCTTATTATATTGATGGTGATGTTAAATTAACACAGTCTATGGCCATCATAC
GTTATATAGCTGACAAGCACAACATGTTGGGTGGTTGTCCAAAAGAGCGTGCAGAGATTTCAATGCTTGA
AGGAGCGGTTTTGGATATTAGATACGGTGTTTCGAGAATTGCATATAGTAAAGACTTTGAAACTCTCAAA
GTTGATTTTCTTAGCAAGCTACCTGAAATGCTGAAAATGTTCGAAGATCGTTTATGTCATAAAACATATT
TAAATGGTGATCATGTAACCCATCCTGACTTCATGTTGTATGACGCTCTTGATGTTGTTTTATACATGGA
CCCAATGTGCCTGGATGCGTTCCCAAAATTAGTTTGTTTTAAAAAACGTATTGAAGCTATCCCACAAATT
GATAAGTACTTGAAATCCAGCAAGTATATAGCATGGCCTTTGCAGGGCTGGCAAGCCACGTTTGGTGGTG
GCGACCATCCTCCAAAATCGGATCTGAGCAGCGGTCTGGAAGTTCTGTTTCAGGGCCCGATGGTTTCTAG
TGTGCTTCCAAACCCCACCTCGGCTGAGTGTTGGGCAGCACTTCTACATGATCCTATGACTCTTGATATG
GACGCAGTCCTGTCAGACTTTGTTCGGTCCACGGGGGCAGAACCTGGTCTGGCCAGAGACCTGCTGGAAG
GCAAAAACTGGGACCTGACAGCCGCTCTGAGCGACTATGAGCAGCTCCGCCAGGTGCACACAGCCAATCT
GCCACATGTGTTCAATGAAGGGCGGGGTCCCAAGCAGCCAGAGCGAGAGCCACAGCCCGGGCACAAGGTG
GAGCGACCCTGCCTGCAGAGGCAGGACGACATTGCCCAAGAAAAGCGGCTTTCCCGGGGGATTTCCCACG
CCAGCTCAGCCATCGTCTCCCTGGCCCGGTCCCACGTGGCAAGTGAATGCAACAACGAGCAGTTCCCCCT
GGAGATGCCAATCTACACATTCCAGTTGCCAGACCTGAGCGTGTACAGCGAGGATTTCAGGAGCTTCATC
GAGCGGGACTTGATCGAGCAGGCAACAATGGTGGCTTTGGAGCAGGCAGGTCGCCTGAACTGGTGGTCCA
CTGTGTGCACGAGCTGTAAACGGCTTCTTCCTCTGGCCACAACAGGGGATGGGAACTGCCTTTTACATGC
TGCTTCACTGGGAATGTGGGGGTTTCACGACCGGGACCTGGTGTTACGGAAAGCTCTCTATACCATGATG
AGGACGGGAGCTGAGAGGGAAGCCCTGAAGCGGAGGTGGAGGTGGCAGCAGACGCAGCAGAATAAGGAGT
CAGGGCTGGTGTACACAGAGGAGGAGTGGGAGCGGGAGTGGACGGAGCTGCTGAAGCTGGCCTCCAGCGA
GCCGCGCACACACTTCAGCAAGAATGGCGGCACGGGCGGGGGTGTGGACAACTCTGAGGACCCCGTGTAC
GAGAGCCTGGAAGAGTTCCACGTTTTTGTCCTAGCCCATATATTAAGAAGGCCCATCGTTGTTGTGGCAG
ATACAATGTTAAGAGACTCAGGTGGAGAAGCGTTCGCACCCATCCCATTCGGAGGGATCTACCTGCCCTT
GGAGGTCCCTCCCAACAGATGCCACTGCTCGCCTCTGGTTCTGGCCTATGATCAAGCCCATTTCTCTGCC
CTTGTGTCCATGGAACAGAGAGACCAGCAAAGAGAACAAGCCGTGATCCCCCTGACGGATTCTGAGCACA
AGCTGCTGCCTCTGCACTTTGCAGTGGACCCTGGCAAGGACTGGGAGTGGGGGAAAGACGACAACGATAA
CGCCCGGCTGGCCCACCTTATCCTGTCGCTAGAAGCCAAGCTGAACCTTCTGCACAGCTACATGAACGTG
ACGTGGATCCGGATCCCCTCCGAGACACGGGCGCCCCTGGCACAGTAAAGCTTTCTAGACCATTTAAACA
CCACCACCACCACCACTGAGATCCGGCTGCTAACAAAGCCCGAAAGGAAGCTGAGTTGGCTGCTGCCACC
GCTGAGCAATAACTAGCATAACCCCTTGGGGCCTCTAAACGGGTCTTGAGGGGTTTTTTGCTGAAAGGAG
GAACTATATCCGGAT
Features (pLannotate 1.2.2; 21 found; start..end, strand, type, name):
     12..467     +  rep_origin     f1 ori (sequence partly withheld): f1 bacteriophage origin of replication; arrow indicates direction of (+) strand synthesis
    494..551     +  promoter       AmpR promoter (fragment): bla
    560..1375    -  CDS            KanR: aminoglycoside phosphotransferase; aph(3')-Ia; confers resistance to kanamycin in bacteria or G418 (Geneticin®) in eukaryotes
   1497..2085    +  rep_origin     ori: high-copy-number ColE1/pMB1/pBR322/pUC origin of replication
   2271..2413    -  misc_feature   bom: basis of mobility region from pBR322
   2515..2706    -  CDS            rop: Rop protein, which maintains plasmids at low copy number; rop
   2723..3103    +  CDS            YPB1_ECOLX: Protein predicted: Swiss-Prot protein existence level 4. From Escherichia coli.
   3175..3466    -  CDS            TcR (fragment): tetracycline efflux protein; tet; confers resistance to tetracycline
   3481..3502    -  protein_bind   CAP binding site: CAP binding activates transcription in the presence of cAMP. E. coli catabolite activator protein
   3515..4597    -  CDS            lacI: lac repressor; lacI; The lac repressor binds to the lac operator to inhibit transcription in E. coli. This inhibition can be relieved by adding lactose or isopropyl-β-D-thiogalactopyranoside (IPTG).
   4598..4675    -  promoter       lacI promoter: lacI
   4683..4962    -  CDS            TcR (fragment): tetracycline efflux protein; tet; confers resistance to tetracycline
   4984..5002    +  promoter       T7 promoter: promoter for bacteriophage T7 RNA polymerase
   5003..5027    +  protein_bind   lac operator: The lac repressor binds to the lac operator to inhibit transcription in E. coli. This inhibition can be relieved by adding lactose or isopropyl-β-D-thiogalactopyranoside (IPTG). lac repressor encoded by lacI
   5042..5064    +  RBS            RBS: efficient ribosome binding site from bacteriophage T7 gene 10 (Olins and Rangwala, 1989)
   5077..5094    +  CDS            7xHis (fragment): 6xHis affinity tag
   5095..5748    +  CDS            GST26_SCHJA: Experimental evidence at protein level: Swiss-Prot protein existence level 1. GST isoenzymes appear to play a central role in the parasite detoxification system. Other functions are also suspected including a role in increasing the solubility of haematin in the parasite gut. From Schistosoma japonicum (Blood fluke).
   5791..7176    +  CDS            OTUD7A (fragment): OTU7A_HUMAN - Also known as C15orf16, CEZANNE2, OTUD7. Experimental evidence at protein level: Swiss-Prot protein existence level 1. Has deubiquitinating activity towards 'Lys-11'-linked polyubiquitin chains. From Homo sapiens (Human).
   7200..7217    +  CDS            9xHis (fragment): 9xHis affinity tag
   7227..7276    +  CDS            SET1 (fragment): solubility-enhancement tag derived from T7 phage gene 10B
   7284..7331    +  terminator     T7 terminator: transcription terminator for bacteriophage T7 RNA polymerase
