[The description below was written by a language model from this plasmid's Addgene catalogue record and pLannotate feature annotations shown in this document.]
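Description:
pOPINK-Cezanne2 (OTU+UBA, aa 1-462) is a 7,356 bp bacterial expression plasmid built on the pOPINK backbone for producing a truncated form of the human deubiquitinase Cezanne2 (OTUD7A) in E. coli. It is maintained through a ColE1/pMB1-type origin accompanied by the bom and rop elements, which usually hold copy number down, although the record lists copy number as unknown. Selection is by kanamycin, via an aminoglycoside phosphotransferase gene. An f1 origin is also present, and the annotated tetracycline-resistance fragments appear to be non-functional backbone remnants.

The expression cassette follows the pET-style layout: a T7 promoter followed directly by a lac operator, a T7 gene 10 ribosome binding site, and a T7 terminator, with a plasmid-borne lacI gene supplying repressor. Transcription therefore depends on a host providing T7 RNA polymerase and is inducible with IPTG. The open reading frame begins with a His6 tag fused to Schistosoma japonicum glutathione S-transferase. According to the catalogue entry, this is followed by a 3C protease recognition site, which would allow the tags to be removed after affinity purification; the site is not separately annotated in the feature table. The 1,386 bp insert encodes residues 1-462 of Cezanne2 isoform 2, covering the UBA and OTU domains, with residues 463-933 deleted.

Short His-tag and solubility-tag fragments are annotated downstream of the insert. The record describes only N-terminal tagging and does not indicate whether these downstream fragments are translated. The plasmid is suited to recombinant production of the Cezanne2 catalytic fragment, and the associated publication concerns the linkage specificity of OTU-family deubiquitinases and ubiquitin chain restriction analysis.
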