Addgene plasmid #61582: pOPINK-Cezanne2 (OTU+UBA, aa 1-462)
Purpose: Expresses human Cezanne2 (OTU+UBA domains) in E. coli.
Depositing lab: David Komander. Depositing organization: MRC Laboratory of Molecular Biology. Publication: OTU Deubiquitinases Reveal Mechanisms of Linkage Specificity and Enable Ubiquitin Chain Restriction Analysis. Mevissen TE, Hospenthal MK, Geurink PP, Elliott PR, Akutsu M, Arnaudo N, Ekkebus R, Kulathu Y, Wauer T, El Oualid F, Freund SM, Ovaa H, Komander D. Cell. 2013 Jul 3;154(1):169-84. doi: 10.1016/j.cell.2013.05.046. PubMed 23827681.
Backbone
  Vector backbone: pOPINK
  Backbone manufacturer: OPPF-UK
  Backbone size w/o insert (bp): 6299
  Total vector size (bp): 7356
  Vector type: Bacterial Expression
Growth in bacteria
  Bacterial resistance: Kanamycin, 50 μg/mL
  Growth temperature: 37°C
  Growth strain: DH5alpha
  Copy number: Unknown
Gene/Insert
  Gene/Insert name: Cezanne2 (alt name: OTUD7A)
  Species: H. sapiens (human)
  Insert size (bp): 1386
  Mutation: Isoform 2. Deleted aa 463-933.
  GenBank ID: XM_006720413.1
  Entrez Gene: OTUD7A (a.k.a. C15orf16, C16ORF15, CEZANNE2, OTUD7)
  Promoter: T7
  Tag / fusion protein: His6-GST-3C (N terminal on backbone)
  Cloning method: Restriction Enzyme; 5′ cloning site KpnI (destroyed during cloning); 3′ cloning site HindIII (not destroyed)
  Sequencing primers: 5′ pGEX 5’; 3′ T7 Terminal
Terms and licenses: Academic/Nonprofit Terms; Industry Terms: Not Available to Industry
Depositor comments: This construct is the Isoform 2 of Cezanne2.
How to cite: pOPINK-Cezanne2 (OTU+UBA, aa 1-462) was a gift from David Komander (Addgene plasmid # 61582 ; http://n2t.net/addgene:61582 ; RRID:Addgene_61582)
