>Addgene plasmid #61582 | pOPINK-Cezanne2 (OTU+UBA, aa 1-462) | addgene partial sequence | sequence record 101916 | T7 5'-TAATACGACTCACTATAGGG-3'
TTTTGTTTAACTTTAAGAAGGAGATATACCATGGCACATCACCATCACCATCACATGTCCCCTATACTAG
GTTATTGGAAAATTAAGGGCCTTGTGCAACCCACTCGACTTCTTTTGGAATATCTTGAAGAAAAATATGA
AGAGCATTTGTATGAGCGCGATGAAGGTGATAAATGGCGAAACAAAAAGTTTGAATTGGGTTTGGAGTTT
CCCAATCTTCCTTATTATATTGATGGTGATGTTAAATTAACACAGTCTATGGCCATCATACGTTATATAG
CTGACAAGCACAACATGTTGGGTGGTTGTCCAAAAGAGCGTGCAGAGATTTCAATGCTTGAAGGAGCGGT
TTTGGATATTAGATACGGTGTTTCGAGAATTGCATATAGTAAAGACTTTGAAACTCTCAAAGTTGATTTT
CTTAGCAAGCTACCTGAAATGCTGAAAATGTTCGAAGATCGTTTATGTCATAAAACATATTTAAATGGTG
ATCATGTAACCCATCCTGACTTCATGTTGTATGACGCTCTTGATGTTGTTTTATACATGGACCCAATGTG
CCTGGATGCGTTCCCAAAATTAGTTTGTTTTAAAAAACGTATTGAAGCTATCCCACAAATTGATAAGTAC
TTGAAATCCAGCAAGTATATAGCATGGCCTTTGCAGGGCTGGCAAGCCACGTTTGGTGGTGGCGACCATC
CTCCAAAATCGGATCTGAGCAGCGGTCTGGAAGTTCTGTTTCAGGGCCCGATGGTTTCTAGTGTGCTTCC
AAACCCCACCTCGGCTGAGTGTTGGGCAGCACTTCTACATGATCCTATGACTCTTGATATGGACGCAGTC
CTGTCAGAC
