>Addgene plasmid #61582 | pOPINK-Cezanne2 (OTU+UBA, aa 1-462) | addgene partial sequence | sequence record 101917 | T7term 5'-GCTAGTTATTGCTCAGCGG-3'
ATGGGAACTGCCTTTTACATGCTGCTTCACTGGGAATGTGGGGGTTTCACGACCGGGACCTGGTGTTACG
GAAAGCTCTCTATACCATGATGAGGACGGGAGCTGAGAGGGAAGCCCTGAAGCGGAGGTGGAGGTGGCAG
CAGACGCAGCAGAATAAGGAGTCAGGGCTGGTGTACACAGAGGAGGAGTGGGAGCGGGAGTGGACGGAGC
TGCTGAAGCTGGCCTCCAGCGAGCCGCGCACACACTTCAGCAAGAATGGCGGCACGGGCGGGGGTGTGGA
CAACTCTGAGGACCCCGTGTACGAGAGCCTGGAAGAGTTCCACGTTTTTGTCCTAGCCCATATATTAAGA
AGGCCCATCGTTGTTGTGGCAGATACAATGTTAAGAGACTCAGGTGGAGAAGCGTTCGCACCCATCCCAT
TCGGAGGGATCTACCTGCCCTTGGAGGTCCCTCCCAACAGATGCCACTGCTCGCCTCTGGTTCTGGCCTA
TGATCAAGCCCATTTCTCTGCCCTTGTGTCCATGGAACAGAGAGACCAGCAAAGAGAACAAGCCGTGATC
CCCCTGACGGATTCTGAGCACAAGCTGCTGCCTCTGCACTTTGCAGTGGACCCTGGCAAGGACTGGGAGT
GGGGGAAAGACGACAACGATAACGCCCGGCTGGCCCACCTTATCCTGTCGCTAGAAGCCAAGCTGAACCT
TCTGCACAGCTACATGAACGTGACGTGGATCCGGATCCCCTCCGAGACACGGGCGCCCCTGGCACAGTAA
AGCTTTCTAGACCATTTAAACACCACCACCACCACCACTGAGATCCGGCTGCTAAC
